Addgene plasmid #51841: pLPC-Flag-CHES1L-DBD-NLS
Purpose: Flag-CHES1L mutant encoding the DNA binding and NLS domains only
Depositing lab: Gerardo Ferbeyre. Depositing organization: University of Montreal. Publication: CHES1/FOXN3 regulates cell proliferation by repressing PIM2 and protein biosynthesis. Huot G, Vernier M, Bourdeau V, Doucet L, Saint-Germain E, Gaumont-Leclerc MF, Moro A, Ferbeyre G. Mol Biol Cell. 2014 Mar;25(5):554-65. doi: 10.1091/mbc.E13-02-0110. Epub 2014 Jan 8. PubMed 24403608.
Backbone
  Vector backbone: pLPC
  Vector type: Retroviral
  Selectable markers: Puromycin
Growth in bacteria
  Bacterial resistance: Ampicillin, 100 μg/mL
  Growth temperature: 37°C
  Growth strain: Top10
  Copy number: High Copy
Gene/Insert
  Gene/Insert name: CHES1 (alt name: FOXN3)
  Species: H. sapiens (human)
  Mutation: contains CHES1 amino acids 110-205
  Entrez Gene: FOXN3 (a.k.a. C14orf116, CHES1, PRO1635)
  Tag / fusion protein: Flag (N terminal on insert); NLS (C terminal on insert)
Terms and licenses: Academic/Nonprofit Terms; Industry Terms: Not Available to Industry
How to cite: pLPC-Flag-CHES1L-DBD-NLS was a gift from Gerardo Ferbeyre (Addgene plasmid # 51841 ; http://n2t.net/addgene:51841 ; RRID:Addgene_51841)
