[The description below was written by a language model from this plasmid's Addgene catalogue record.]
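Description:
pLPC-Flag-CHES1L-DBD-NLS is a retroviral expression plasmid built on the pLPC backbone, designed to deliver a truncated form of human CHES1 (also known as FOXN3) into mammalian cells. It is maintained in E. coli as a high-copy plasmid under ampicillin selection, and cells that have taken up the construct can be selected with puromycin. As a retroviral vector it is expected to be packaged into viral particles for stable integration into target cells. However, no feature table accompanies the entry, so the promoter driving the insert, the viral long terminal repeats, the packaging signal and the arrangement of the puromycin cassette are not stated in the record.

The insert encodes only amino acids 110–205 of CHES1, a fragment described as containing the DNA-binding domain. It carries a Flag epitope at its N terminus and a nuclear localization signal (NLS) at its C terminus. The Flag tag allows the fragment to be detected or immunoprecipitated with standard anti-Flag reagents, while the NLS should direct this small fragment to the nucleus even though the rest of the protein is missing. The "L" in the name presumably marks a particular CHES1 isoform, but the record does not define it.

The stated purpose is expression of a Flag-CHES1L mutant limited to the DNA-binding and NLS domains. Such a deletion mutant is suited to structure–function comparison with the full-length protein, testing whether DNA binding alone can reproduce or interfere with CHES1 activity. The associated work concerns CHES1/FOXN3 control of cell proliferation through repression of PIM2 and of protein biosynthesis.
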