>Addgene plasmid #51841 | pLPC-Flag-CHES1L-DBD-NLS | addgene partial sequence | sequence record 91921 | pLPC-3 5'-CTTGCCAAACCTACAGGT-3'
AGTTATACCTTACGCTTCTTCTTTGGCTTTTTCAAAGCCTGAATTAGATTTTGTCTATACTCTGGGTCTA
TGCACCACAACGACCCTTTCCCAATACTCTGACTCCTCTCTTTGTCCACTTTCTTAAAACACTTATTCAA
TGATAAATTGTGTCTCACTGAGTTTTTCCACCCAGTAGGTGCATTTGCAAAATACGGAAAATGTTCCAAG
ATCCAGTTGTAGATATCCTTCACTGGCAGGCGCTTGGTTGGAGAGTCCTCGATGGCCATAAATATGAGGC
AGCTGAAGGAGTAGGGGGGTTTGCAGTTGGGGTTGCCCTTGTCGTCATCGTCTTTGTAGTCCATGGCGAA
TTCCAGCACACTGGCGGCCGTTACTAGTGGATCCGAGCTCGGTACCAAGCTTGGGTCTCCCTATAGTGAG
TCGTATTAATTTCGATAAGCCAGTAAGCA
