>Addgene plasmid #51841 | pLPC-Flag-CHES1L-DBD-NLS | addgene partial sequence | sequence record 93004 | pLXSN5 5'-CCCTTGAACCTCCTCGTTCGACC-3'
CCTCACTCCTTCTCTAGGCGCCGGCCGGATCAGCTTACCATGACCGAGTACAAGCCCACGGTGCGCCTCG
CCACCCGCGACGACGTCCCCAGGGCCGTACGCACCCTCGCCGCCGCGTTCGCCGACTACCCCGCCACGCG
CCACACCGTCGATCCGGACCGCCACATCGAGCGGGTCACCGAGCTGCAAGAACTCTTCCTCACGCGCGTC
GGGCTCGACATCGGCAAGGTGTGGGTCGCGGACGACGGCGCCGCGGTGGCGGTCTGGACCACGCCGGAGA
GCGTCGAAGCGGGGGCGGTGTTCGCCGAGATCGGCCCGCGCATGGCCGAGTTGAGCGGTTCCCGGCTGGC
CGCGCAGCAACAGATGGAAGGCCTCCTGGCGCCGCACCGGCCCAAGGAGCCCGCGTGGTTCCTGGCCACC
GTCGGCGTCTCGCCCGACCACCAGGGCAAGGGTCTGGGCAGCGCCGTCGTGCTCCCCGGAGTGGAGGCGG
CCGAGCGCGCCGGGGTGCCCGCCTTCCTGGAGACCTCCGCGCCCCGCAACCTCCCCTTCTACGAGCGGCT
CGGCTTCACCGTCACCGCCGACGTCGAGGTGCCCGAAGGACCGCGCACCTGGTGCATGACCCGCAAGCCC
GGTGCCTGACGCCCGCCCCACGACCCGCAGCGCCCGACCGAAAGGAGCGCACGACCCCATGCATCGGATC
TCCCGATCCCCTATGGTGCACTCTCAGTACAATCTGCTCTGATGCCGCATAGTTAAGCCAGTATCTGCTC
C
